Addgene plasmid #20520: pWZL Neo Myr Flag MAP3K7
Depositing lab: William Hahn & Jean Zhao. Depositing organization: Dana-Farber Cancer Institute. Publication: Integrative Genomic Approaches Identify IKBKE as a Breast Cancer Oncogene (Kinase Library Clones). Boehm JS, Zhao JJ, Yao J, Kim SY, Firestein R, Dunn IF, Sjostrom SK, Garraway LA, Weremowicz S, Richardson AL, Greulich H, Stewart CJ, Mulvey LA, Shen RR, Ambrogio L, Hirozane-Kishikawa T, Hill DE, Vidal M, Meyerson M, Grenier JK, Hinkle G, Root DE, Roberts TM, Lander ES, Polyak K, Hahn WC. Cell. 2007 Jun 15. 129(6):1065-1079. 10.1016/j.cell.2007.03.052 PubMed 17574021.
Backbone
  Vector backbone: pWZL-Neo-Myr-Flag-DEST
  Backbone manufacturer: William Hahn Lab (available at Addgene, #15300)
  Vector type: Mammalian Expression, Retroviral
  Selectable markers: Neomycin (select with G418)
Growth in bacteria
  Bacterial resistance: Ampicillin, 100 μg/mL
  Growth temperature: 37°C
  Growth strain: Stbl3
  Growth instructions: Stbl3 cells to prevent recombination.
  Copy number: Unknown
Gene/Insert
  Gene/Insert name: MAP3K7 (alt name: mitogen-activated protein kinase kinase kinase 7, transcript variant A)
  Species: H. sapiens (human)
  Mutation: Q356H
  GenBank ID: NM_003188
  Entrez Gene: MAP3K7 (a.k.a. CSCF, FMD2, MEKK7, TAK1, TGF1a)
  Tag / fusion protein: Myr (N terminal on backbone); Flag (N terminal on backbone)
  Cloning method: Gateway Cloning
  Sequencing primers: 5′ pWZL-Fwd (GAA CCT CCT CGT TCG ACC); 3′ pWZL-Rev (TTC CGG GCC CTC ACA TTG)
Resource information
  A portion of this plasmid was derived from a plasmid made by: 1-G8
Terms and licenses: Academic/Nonprofit Terms; Industry Terms: Not Available to Industry
Depositor comments: ORFs were cloned into Gateway compatible pEntry vectors. An LR recombination reaction was performed to move the ORF to pWZL-Neo-Myr-Flag DEST such that the ORF would have 5' myristoylation and flag tags. This plasmid is part of a kinase library, and the gene has been verified, but has not been fully sequenced for minor mutations. Addgene has identified a Q356H mutation in the MAP3K7 insert. Please see the following link for plasmids from this article that are not part of the kinase library http://www.addgene.org/pubmed/17574021
How to cite: pWZL Neo Myr Flag MAP3K7 was a gift from William Hahn & Jean Zhao (Addgene plasmid # 20520 ; http://n2t.net/addgene:20520 ; RRID:Addgene_20520)
