[The description below was written by a language model from this plasmid's Addgene catalogue record and pLannotate feature annotations shown in this document.]
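Description:
pWZL Neo Myr Flag MAP3K7 is a Moloney murine leukemia virus-based retroviral expression vector built by Gateway LR recombination of a human MAP3K7 (TAK1, transcript variant A) ORF from an entry clone into the pWZL-Neo-Myr-Flag-DEST backbone. It is propagated in E. coli through a high-copy ColE1/pUC-type origin with ampicillin resistance (AmpR under its bla promoter), in a recombination-deficient strain that protects the repeated LTR sequences. The feature table also detects an M13 origin, a fragment of Epstein-Barr virus oriP and a small lacI remnant in the backbone.

In the annotated 9.7 kb sequence, a CMV enhancer/promoter sits directly upstream of a partial LTR. This arrangement would drive transcription of the viral genome in packaging cells. It is followed by a Ψ packaging signal and a truncated, start codon-less gag segment that aids encapsidation. The payload begins with a Src-derived N-myristoylation signal. The catalogue also records an N-terminal Flag tag, which the automated annotation does not call. These elements are fused through attB1 to the MAP3K7 coding sequence, which ends at attB2. The annotation tool matched the insert to the mouse Map3k7 protein, but the catalogue lists it as human. The repository's sequencing identified a Q356H substitution, and the depositors note that library clones were not fully sequenced.

Downstream, an EMCV IRES links a neomycin phosphotransferase gene to the same transcript, so transduced mammalian cells can be selected with G418. The 3' LTR then closes the provirus. Myristoylation targets the kinase to membranes, a strategy commonly used to promote constitutive activation. The plasmid belongs to a myristoylated kinase library used in gain-of-function screens for oncogenic kinases in breast cancer.
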