Features (pLannotate 1.2.2; 19 found; start..end, strand, type, name):
    151..528     +  enhancer       CMV enhancer: human cytomegalovirus immediate early enhancer
    530..729     +  promoter       CMV promoter: human cytomegalovirus (CMV) immediate early promoter
    746..890     +  LTR            3' LTR (ΔU3) (fragment): self-inactivating 3' long terminal repeat (LTR) from Moloney murine leukemia virus
   1012..1286    +  misc_feature   MESV Ψ (fragment): packaging signal of murine embryonic stem cell virus
   1353..1769    +  CDS            gag (truncated): truncated Moloney murine leukemia virus (MMLV) gag gene lacking the start codon
   1817..1834    +  CDS            myr (fragment): N-myristoylation signal from Src kinase (Pellman et al., 1985; Kaplan et al., 1988)
   1890..1907    +  protein_bind   attB1 (fragment): mutant version of attB; core recombination site for the Gateway® BP reaction BP Clonase™
   1913..3649    +  CDS            Map3k7: M3K7_MOUSE - Also known as Tak1. Experimental evidence at protein level: Swiss-Prot protein existence level 1. Serine/threonine kinase which acts as an essential component of the MAP kinase signal transduction pathway. Plays an important role in the cascades of cellular responses evoked by changes in the environment. Mediates signal transduction of TRAF6, various cytokines including interleukin-1 (IL-1), transforming growth factor-beta (TGFB), TGFB-related factors like BMP2 and BMP4, toll-like receptors (TLR), tumor necrosis factor receptor CD40 and B-cell receptor (BCR) (PubMed:10748100, PubM
   3652..3675    -  protein_bind   attB2: mutant version of attB; recombination site for the Gateway® BP reaction BP Clonase™
   3734..4195    +  misc_feature   IRES: internal ribosome entry site (IRES) of the encephalomyocarditis virus (EMCV)
   4200..4991    +  CDS            neo: KKA2_KLEPN - Also known as kan, nptII. Experimental evidence at protein level: Swiss-Prot protein existence level 1. Resistance to kanamycin, neomycin, paromomycin, ribostamycin, butirosin and gentamicin B. From Klebsiella pneumoniae.
   5059..5180    +  LTR            3' LTR (ΔU3) (fragment): self-inactivating 3' long terminal repeat (LTR) from Moloney murine leukemia virus
   5181..5650    +  LTR            LTR: long terminal repeat from Moloney murine leukemia virus
   5686..5790    +  promoter       AmpR promoter: bla
   5791..6651    +  CDS            AmpR: β-lactamase; bla; confers resistance to ampicillin, carbenicillin, and related antibiotics
   6810..8161    +  rep_origin     oriP (fragment): Epstein-Barr virus oriP replication origin (Yates et al., 2000)
   8417..9005    +  rep_origin     ori: high-copy-number ColE1/pMB1/pBR322/pUC origin of replication
   9188..9240    +  CDS            lacI (fragment): lac repressor; lacI; The lac repressor binds to the lac operator to inhibit transcription in E. coli. This inhibition can be relieved by adding lactose or isopropyl-β-D-thiogalactopyranoside (IPTG).
   9256..4       -  rep_origin     M13 ori (across the origin) (sequence partly withheld): M13 bacteriophage origin of replication; arrow indicates direction of (+) strand synthesis
>Addgene plasmid #20520 | pWZL Neo Myr Flag MAP3K7 | addgene full sequence | sequence record 456559 | Addgene NGS Result
CGCGCCGATCTTCAATATTGGCCATTAGCCATATTATTCATTGGTTATATAGCATAAATCAATATTGGCT
ATTGGCCATTGCATACGTTGTATCTATATCATAATATGTACATTTATATTGGCTCATGTCCAATATGACC
GCCATGTTGGCATTGATTATTGACTAGTTATTAATAGTAATCAATTACGGGGTCATTAGTTCATAGCCCA
TATATGGAGTTCCGCGTTACATAACTTACGGTAAATGGCCCGCCTGGCTGACCGCCCAACGACCCCCGCC
CATTGACGTCAATAATGACGTATGTTCCCATAGTAACGCCAATAGGGACTTTCCATTGACGTCAATGGGT
GGAGTATTTACGGTAAACTGCCCACTTGGCAGTACATCAAGTGTATCATATGCCAAGTCCGCCCCCTATT
GACGTCAATGACGGTAAATGGCCCGCCTGGCATTATGCCCAGTACATGACCTTACGGGACTTTCCTACTT
GGCAGTACATCTACGTATTAGTCATCGCTATTACCATGGTGATGCGGTTTTGGCAGTACACCAATGGGCG
TGGATAGCGGTTTGACTCACGGGGATTTCCAAGTCTCCACCCCATTGACGTCAATGGGAGTTTGTTTTGG
CACCAAAATCAACGGGACTTTCCAAAATGTCGTAATAACCCCGCCCCGTTGACGCAAATGGGCGGTAGGC
GTGTACGGTGGGAGGTCTATATAAGCAGAGCTGGTTTAGTGAACCGCGCCAGTCCTCCGATTGACTGAGT
CGCCCGGGTACCCGTGTATCCAATAAACCCTCTTGCAGTTGCATCCGACTTGTGGTCTCGCTGTTCCTTG
GGAGGGTCTCCTCTGAGTGATTGACTACCCGTCAGCGGGGGTCTTTCATTTGGGGGCTCGTCCGGGATCG
GGAGACCCCTGCCCAGGGACCACCGACCCACCACCGGGAGGCAAGCTGGCCAGCAACTTATCTGTGTCTG
TCCGATTGTCTAGTGTCTATGACTGATTTTATGCGCCTGCGTCGGTACTAGTTAGCTAACTAGCTCTGTA
TCTGGCGGACCCGTGGTGGAACTGACGAGTTCTGAACACCCGGCCGCAACCCTGGGAGACGTCCCAGGGA
CTTTGGGGGCCGTTTTTGTGGCCCGACCTGAGGAAGGGAGTCGATGTGGAATCCGACCCCGTCAGGATAT
GTGGTTCTGGTAGGAGACGAGAACCTAAAACAGTTCCCGCCTCCGTCTGAATTTTTGCTTTCGGTTTGGA
ACCGAAGCCGCGCGTCTTGTCTGCTGCAGCGCTGCAGCATCGTTCTGTGTTGTCTCTGTCTGACTGTGTT
TCTGTATTTGTCTGAAAATTAGGGCCAGACTGTTACCACTCCCTTAAGTTTGACCTTAGGTCACTGGAAA
GATGTCGAGCGGATCGCTCACAACCAGTCGGTAGATGTCAAGAAGAGACGTTGGGTTACCTTCTGCTCTG
CAGAATGGCCAACCTTTAACGTCGGATGGCCGCGAGACGGCACCTTTAACCGAGACCTCATCACCCAGGT
TAAGATCAAGGTCTTTTCACCTGGCCCGCATGGACACCCAGACCAGGTCCCCTACATCGTGACCTGGGAA
GCCTTGGCTTTTGACCCCCCTCCCTGGGTCAAGCCCTTTGTACACCCTAAGCCTCCGCCTCCTCTTCCTC
CATCCGCCCCGTCTCTCCCCCTTGAACCTCCTCGTTCGACCCCGCCTCGATCCTCCCTTTATCCAGCCCT
CACTCCTTCTCTAGGCGCCGGCCGGATCCAGAATTCGCCACCATGGGGTCTTCAAAATCTAAACCAAAGG
ACCCCAGCCAGCGCCGGCGCAGGATCCGAGGTTACCTTGACTACAAAGACGATGACGACAAGCAATTGAC
AAGTTTGTACAAAAAAGTTGGCATGTCTACAGCCTCTGCCGCCTCCTCCTCCTCCTCGTCTTCGGCCGGT
GAGATGATCGAAGCCCCTTCCCAGGTCCTCAACTTTGAAGAGATCGACTACAAGGAGATCGAGGTGGAAG
AGGTTGTTGGAAGAGGAGCCTTTGGAGTTGTTTGCAAAGCTAAGTGGAGAGCAAAAGATGTTGCTATTAA
ACAAATAGAAAGTGAATCTGAGAGGAAAGCGTTTATTGTAGAGCTTCGGCAGTTATCCCGTGTGAACCAT
CCTAATATTGTAAAGCTTTATGGAGCCTGCTTGAATCCAGTGTGTCTTGTGATGGAATATGCTGAAGGGG
GCTCTTTATATAATGTGCTGCATGGTGCTGAACCATTGCCATATTATACTGCTGCCCACGCAATGAGTTG
GTGTTTACAGTGTTCCCAAGGAGTGGCTTATCTTCACAGCATGCAACCCAAAGCGCTAATTCACAGGGAC
CTGAAACCACCAAACTTACTGCTGGTTGCAGGGGGGACAGTTCTAAAAATTTGTGATTTTGGTACAGCCT
GTGACATTCAGACACACATGACCAATAACAAGGGGAGTGCTGCTTGGATGGCACCTGAAGTTTTTGAAGG
TAGTAATTACAGTGAAAAATGTGACGTCTTCAGCTGGGGTATTATTCTTTGGGAAGTGATAACGCGTCGG
AAACCCTTTGATGAGATTGGTGGCCCAGCTTTCCGAATCATGTGGGCTGTTCATAATGGTACTCGACCAC
CACTGATAAAAAATTTACCTAAGCCCATTGAGAGCCTGATGACTCGTTGTTGGTCTAAAGATCCTTCCCA
GCGCCCTTCAATGGAGGAAATTGTGAAAATAATGACTCACTTGATGCGGTACTTTCCAGGAGCAGATGAG
CCATTACAGTATCCTTGTCAGTATTCAGATGAAGGACAGAGCAACTCTGCCACCAGTACAGGCTCATTCA
TGGACATTGCTTCTACAAATACGAGTAACAAAAGTGACACTAATATGGAGCAAGTTCCTGCCACAAATGA
TACTATTAAGCGCTTAGAATCAAAATTGTTGAAAAATCATGCAAAGCAACAGAGTGAATCTGGACGTTTA
AGCTTGGGAGCCTCCCGTGGGAGCAGTGTGGAGAGCTTGCCCCCAACCTCTGAGGGCAAGAGGATGAGTG
CTGACATGTCTGAAATAGAAGCTAGGATCGCCGCAACCACAGGCAACGGACAGCCAAGACGTAGATCCAT
CCAAGACTTGACTGTAACTGGAACAGAACCTGGTCAGGTGAGCAGTAGGTCATCCAGTCCCAGTGTCAGA
ATGATTACTACCTCAGGACCAACCTCAGAAAAGCCAACTCGAAGTCATCCATGGACCCCTGATGATTCCA
CAGATACCAATGGATCAGATAACTCCATCCCAATGGCTTATCTTACACTGGATCACCAACTACAGCCTCT
AGCACCGTGCCCAAACTCCAAAGAATCTATGGCAGTGTTTGAACAGCATTGTAAAATGGCACAAGAATAT
ATGAAAGTTCAAACAGAAATTGCATTGTTATTACAGAGAAAGCAAGAACTAGTTGCAGAACTGGACCAGG
ATGAAAAGGACCAGCAAAATACATCTCGCCTGGTACAGGAACATAAAAAGCTTTTAGATGAAAACAAAAG
CCTTTCTACTTACTACCAGCAATGCAAAAAACAACTAGAGGTCATCAGAAGTCAGCAGCAGAAACGACAA
GGCACTTCATGCCCAACTTTCTTGTACAAAGTGGTTTGATCTAGTCGACCAATTCCGGTTATTTTCCACC
ATATTGCCGTCTTTTGGCAATGTGAGGGCCCGGAAACCTGGCCCTGTCTTCTTGACGAGCATTCCTAGGG
GTCTTTCCCCTCTCGCCAAAGGAATGCAAGGTCTGTTGAATGTCGTGAAGGAAGCAGTTCCTCTGGAAGC
TTCTTGAAGACAAACAACGTCTGTAGCGACCCTTTGCAGGCAGCGGAACCCCCCACCTGGCGACAGGTGC
CTCTGCGGCCAAAAGCCACGTGTATAAGATACACCTGCAAAGGCGGCACAACCCCAGTGCCACGTTGTGA
GTTGGATAGTTGTGGAAAGAGTCAAATGGCTCTCCTCAAGCGTATTCAACAAGGGGCTGAAGGATGCCCA
GAAGGTACCCCATTGTATGGGATCTGATCTGGGGCCTCGGTGCACATGCTTTACATGTGTTTAGTCGAGG
TTAAAAAACGTCTAGGCCCCCCGAACCACGGGGACGTGGTTTTCCTTTGAAAAACACGATGATAATACCA
TGATTGAACAAGATGGATTGCACGCAGGTTCTCCGGCCGCTTGGGTGGAGAGGCTATTCGGCTATGACTG
GGCACAACAGACAATCGGCTGCTCTGATGCCGCCGTGTTCCGGCTGTCAGCGCAGGGGCGCCCGGTTCTT
TTTGTCAAGACCGACCTGTCCGGTGCCCTGAATGAACTGCAGGACGAGGCAGCGCGGCTATCGTGGCTGG
CCACGACGGGCGTTCCTTGCGCAGCTGTGCTCGACGTTGTCACTGAAGCGGGAAGGGACTGGCTGCTATT
GGGCGAAGTGCCGGGGCAGGATCTCCTGTCATCTCACCTTGCTCCTGCCGAGAAAGTATCCATCATGGCT
GATGCAATGCGGCGGCTGCATACGCTTGATCCGGCTACCTGCCCATTCGACCACCAAGCGAAACATCGCA
TCGAGCGAGCACGTACTCGGATGGAAGCCGGTCTTGTCGATCAGGATGATCTGGACGAAGAGCATCAGGG
GCTCGCGCCAGCCGAACTGTTCGCCAGGCTCAAGGCGCGCATGCCCGACGGCGAGGATCTCGTCGTGACC
CATGGCGATGCCTGCTTGCCGAATATCATGGTGGAAAATGGCCGCTTTTCTGGATTCATCGACTGTGGCC
GGCTGGGTGTGGCGGACCGCTATCAGGACATAGCGTTGGCTACCCGTGATATTGCTGAAGAGCTTGGCGG
CGAATGGGCTGACCGCTTCCTCGTGCTTTACGGTATCGCCGCTCCCGATTCGCAGCGCATCGCCTTCTAT
CGCCTTCTTGACGAGTTCTTCTGAGCGGGACTCTGGGGTTCGCATCGATAAAATAAAAGATTTTATTTAG
TCTCCAGAAAAAGGGGGGAATGAAAGACCCCACCTGTAGGTTTGGCAAGCTAGCTTAAGTAACGCCATTT
TGCAAGGCATGGAAAAATACATAACTGAGAATAGAGAAGTTCAGATCAAGGTCAGGAACAGATGGAACAG
CTGAATATGGGCCAAACAGGATATCTGTGGTAAGCAGTTCCTGCCCCGGCTCAGGGCCAAGAACAGATGG
AACAGCTGAATATGGGCCAAACAGGATATCTGTGGTAAGCAGTTCCTGCCCCGGCTCAGGGCCAAGAACA
GATGGTCCCCAGATGCGGTCCAGCCCTCAGCAGTTTCTAGAGAACCATCAGATGTTTCCAGGGTGCCCCA
AGGACCTGAAATGACCCTGTGCCTTATTTGAACTAACCAATCAGTTCGCTTCTCGCTTCTGTTCGCGCGC
TTCTGCTCCCCGAGCTCAATAAAAGAGCCCACAACCCCTCACTCGGGGCGCCAGTCCTCCGATTGACTGA
GTCGCCCGGGTACCCGTGTATCCAATAAACCCTCTTGCAGTTGCATCCGACTTGTGGTCTCGCTGTTCCT
TGGGAGGGTCTCCTCTGAGTGATTGACTACCCGTCAGCGGGGGTCTTTCACAGGCCAGTGGGGCCGCACT
TTTCGGGGAAATGTGCGCGGAACCCCTATTTGTTTATTTTTCTAAATACATTCAAATATGTATCCGCTCA
TGAGACAATAACCCTGATAAATGCTTCAATAATATTGAAAAAGGAAGAGTATGAGTATTCAACATTTCCG
TGTCGCCCTTATTCCCTTTTTTGCGGCATTTTGCCTTCCTGTTTTTGCTCACCCAGAAACGCTGGTGAAA
GTAAAAGATGCTGAAGATCAGTTGGGTGCACGAGTGGGTTACATCGAACTGGATCTCAACAGCGGTAAGA
TCCTTGAGAGTTTTCGCCCCGAAGAACGTTTTCCAATGATGAGCACTTTTAAAGTTCTGCTATGTGGCGC
GGTATTATCCCGTATTGACGCCGGGCAAGAGCAACTCGGTCGCCGCATACACTATTCTCAGAATGACTTG
GTTGAGTACTCACCAGTCACAGAAAAGCATCTTACGGATGGCATGACAGTAAGAGAATTATGCAGTGCTG
CCATAACCATGAGTGATAACACTGCGGCCAACTTACTTCTGACAACGATCGGAGGACCGAAGGAGCTAAC
CGCTTTTTTGCACAACATGGGGGATCATGTAACTCGCCTTGATCGTTGGGAACCGGAGCTGAATGAAGCC
ATACCAAACGACGAGCGTGACACCACGATGCCTGTAGCAATGGCAACAACGTTGCGCAAACTATTAACTG
GCGAACTACTTACTCTAGCTTCCCGGCAACAATTAATAGACTGGATGGAGGCGGATAAAGTTGCAGGACC
ACTTCTGCGCTCGGCCCTTCCGGCTGGCTGGTTTATTGCTGATAAATCTGGAGCCGGTGAGCGTGGGTCT
CGCGGTATCATTGCAGCACTGGGGCCAGATGGTAAGCCCTCCCGTATCGTAGTTATCTACACGACGGGGA
GTCAGGCAACTATGGATGAACGAAATAGACAGATCGCTGAGATAGGTGCCTCACTGATTAAGCATTGGTA
ACTGTCAGACCAAGTTTACTCATATATACTTTAGATTGATTTGCGGCCGCGAAAAGGACAAGCAGCGAAA
ATTCACGCCCCCTTGGGAGGTGGCGGCATATGCAAAGGATAGCACTCCCACTCTACTACTGGGTATCATA
TGCTGACTGTATATGCATGAGGATAGCATATGCTACCCGGATACAGATTAGGATAGCATATACTACCCAG
ATATAGATTAGGATAGCATATGCTACCCAGATATAGATTAGGATAGCCTATGCTACCCAGATATAAATTA
GGATAGCATATACTACCCAGATATAGATTAGGATAGCATATGCTACCCAGATATAGATTAGGATAGCCTA
TGCTACCCAGATATAGATTAGGATAGCATATGCTATCCAGATATTTGGGTAGTATATGCTACCCATGGCA
ACATTAGCCCACCGTGCTCTCAGCGACCTCGTGAATATGAGGACCAACAACCCTGTGCTTGGCGCTCAGG
CGCAAGTGTGTGTAATTTGTCCTCCAGATCGCAGCAATCGCGCCCCTATCTTGGCCCGCCCACCTACTTA
TGCAGGTATTCCCCGGGGTGCCATTAGTGGTTTTGTGGGCAAGTGGTTTGACCGCAGTGGTTAGCGGGGT
TACAATCAGCCAAGTTATTACACCCTTATTTTACAGTCCAAAACCGCAGGGCGGCGTGTGGGGGCTGACG
CGTGCCCCCACTCCACAATTTCAAAAAAAAGAGTGGCCACTTGTCTTTGTTTATGGGCCCCATTGGCGTG
GAGCCCCGTTTAATTTTCGGGGGTGTTAGAGACAACCAGTGGAGTCCGCTGCTGTCGGCGTCCACTCTCT
TTCCCCTTGTTACAAATAGAGTGTAACAACATGGTTCACCTGTCTTGGTCCCTGCCTGGGACACATCTTA
ATAACCCCAGTATCATATTGCACTAGGATTATGTGTTGCCCATAGCCATAAATTCGTGTGAGATGGACAT
CCAGTCTTTACGGCTTGTCCCCACCCCATGGATTTCTATTGTTAAAGATATTCAGAATGTTTCATTCCTA
CACTAGTATTTATTGCCCAAGGGGTTTGTGAGGGTTATATTGGTGTCATAGCACAATGCCACCACTGAAC
CCCCCGTCCAAATTTTATTCTGGGGGCGTCACCTGAAACCTTGTTTTCGAGCACCTCACATACACCTTAC
TGTTCACAACTCAGCAGTTATTCTATTAGCTAAACGAAGGAGAATGAAGAAGCAGGCGAAGATTCAGGAG
AGTTCACTGCCCGCTCCTTGATCTTCAGCCACTGCCCTTGTGACTAAAATGGTTCACTACCCTCGTGGAA
TCCTGACCCCATGTAAATAAAACCGTGACAGCTCATGGGGTGGGAGATATCGCTGTTCCTTAGGACCCTT
TTACTAACCCTAATTCGATAGCATATGCTTCCCGTTGGGTAACATATGCTATTGAATTAGGGTTAGTCTG
GATAGTATATACTACTACCCGGGAAGCATATGCTACCCGTTTAGGGTTAACAAGGGGGCCTTATAAACAC
TATTGCTAATGCCCTCTTGAGGGTCCGCTTATCGGTAGCTACACAGGCCCCTCTGATTGACGTTGGTGTA
GCCTCCCGTAGTCTTCCTGGGCCCCTGGGAGGTACATGTCGGCCGCAAAAGGATCTAGGTGAAGATCCTT
TTTGATAATCTCATGACCAAAATCCCTTAACGTGAGTTTTCGTTCCACTGAGCGTCAGACCCCGTAGAAA
AGATCAAAGGATCTTCTTGAGATCCTTTTTTTCTGCGCGTAATCTGCTGCTTGCAAACAAAAAAACCACC
GCTACCAGCGGTGGTTTGTTTGCCGGATCAAGAGCTACCAACTCTTTTTCCGAAGGTAACTGGCTTCAGC
AGAGCGCAGATACCAAATACTGTTCTTCTAGTGTAGCCGTAGTTAGGCCACCACTTCAAGAACTCTGTAG
CACCGCCTACATACCTCGCTCTGCTAATCCTGTTACCAGTGGCTGCTGCCAGTGGCGATAAGTCGTGTCT
TACCGGGTTGGACTCAAGACGATAGTTACCGGATAAGGCGCAGCGGTCGGGCTGAACGGGGGGTTCGTGC
ACACAGCCCAGCTTGGAGCGAACGACCTACACCGAACTGAGATACCTACAGCGTGAGCTATGAGAAAGCG
CCACGCTTCCCGAAGGGAGAAAGGCGGACAGGTATCCGGTAAGCGGCAGGGTCGGAACAGGAGAGCGCAC
GAGGGAGCTTCCAGGGGGAAACGCCTGGTATCTTTATAGTCCTGTCGGGTTTCGCCACCTCTGACTTGAG
CGTCGATTTTTGTGATGCTCGTCAGGGGGGCGGAGCCTATGGAAAAACGCCAGCAACGCGGCCTTTTTAC
GGTTCCTGGCCTTTTGCTGGCCTTTTGCTCACATGTTCTTTCCTGCGTTATCCCCTGATTCTGTGGATAA
CCGTATTACCGCCTTTGAGTGAGCTGATACCGCTCGCCGCAGCCGAACGACCGAGCGCAGCGAGTCAGTG
AGCGAGGAAGCGGAAGAGCGCCCAATACGCAAACCGCCTCTCCCCGCGCGTTGGCCGATTCATTAATGCA
ACTATGGTTGGCGCGTTGTAAACGTTAATATTTTGTTAAAATTCGCGTTAAATTTTTGTTAAATCAGCTC
ATTTTTTAACCAATAGACCGAAATCGGCAAAATCCCTTATAAATCAAAAGAATAGCCCGAGATAGAGT
[37 nt withheld, positions 9379-9415]
AAAGAACGTGGACTCCAACGTCAAAGG
[141 nt withheld, positions 9443-9583]
G
[46 nt withheld, positions 9585-9630]
A
[72 nt withheld, positions 9632-9703]
