>Addgene plasmid #20520 | pWZL Neo Myr Flag MAP3K7 | addgene partial sequence | sequence record 26345 | 20520 with pWZL-Fwd
CTCCTTCTCTAGGCGCCGGCCGGATCCAGAATTCGCCACCATGGGGTCTTCAAAATCTAAACCAAAGGAC
CCCAGCCAGCGCCGGCGCAGGATCCGAGGTTACCTTGACTACAAAGACGATGACGACAAGCAATTGACAA
GTTTGTACAAAAAAGTTGGCATGTCTACAGCCTCTGCCGCCTCCTCCTCCTCCTCGTCTTCGGCCGGTGA
GATGATCGAAGCCCCTTCCCAGGTCCTCAACTTTGAAGAGATCGACTACAAGGAGATCGAGGTGGAAGAG
GTTGTTGGAAGAGGAGCCTTTGGAGTTGTTTGCAAAGCTAAGTGGAGAGCAAAAGATGTTGCTATTAAAC
AAATAGAAAGTGAATCTGAGAGGAAAGCGTTTATTGTAGAGCTTCGGCAGTTATCCCGTGTGAACCATCC
TAATATTGTAAAGCTTTATGGAGCCTGCTTGAATCCAGTGTGTCTTGTGATGGAATATGCTGAAGGGGGC
TCTTTATATAATGTGCTGCATGGTGCTGAACCATTGCCATATTATACTGCTGCCCACGCAATGAGTTGGT
GTTTACAGTGTTCCCAAGGAGTGGCTTATCTTCACAGCATGCAACCCAAAGCGCTAATTCACAGGGACCT
GAAACCACCAAACTTACTGCTGGTTGCANGGGGGACAGTTCTAAAAATTTGTGATTTTGGTACAGCCTGT
GACATTC
