>Addgene plasmid #20520 | pWZL Neo Myr Flag MAP3K7 | addgene partial sequence | sequence record 59780 | hMAP3K7-F 5'-GAAACCACCAAACTTAC-3'
AAATTTGTGATTTTGGTACAGCCTGTGACATTCAGACACACATGACCAATAACAAGGGGAGTGCTGCTTG
GATGGCACCTGAAGTTTTTGAAGGTAGTAATTACAGTGAAAAATGTGACGTCTTCAGCTGGGGTATTATT
CTTTGGGAAGTGATAACGCGTCGGAAACCCTTTGATGAGATTGGTGGCCCAGCTTTCCGAATCATGTGGG
CTGTTCATAATGGTACTCGACCACCACTGATAAAAAATTTACCTAAGCCCATTGAGAGCCTGATGACTCG
TTGTTGGTCTAAAGATCCTTCCCAGCGCCCTTCAATGGAGGAAATTGTGAAAATAATGACTCACTTGATG
CGGTACTTTCCAGGAGCAGATGAGCCATTACAGTATCCTTGTCAGTATTCAGATGAAGGACAGAGCAACT
CTGCCACCAGTACAGGCTCATTCATGGACATTGCTTCTACAAATACGAGTAACAAAAGTGACACTAATAT
GGAGCAAGTTCCTGCCACAAATGATACTATTAAGCGCTTAGAATCAAAATTGTTGAAAAATCATGCAAAG
CAACAGAGTGAATCTGGACGTTTAAGCTTGGGAGCCTCCCGTGGGAGCAGTGTGGAGAGCTTGCCCCCAA
CCTCTGAGGGCAAGAGGATGAGTGCTGACATGTCTGAAATAGAAGCTAGGATCGCCGCAACCACAGGCAA
CGGACAGCCAAGACGTAGATCCATCCAAGACTTGACTGTAACTGGAACAGAACCTGGTCAGGTGAGCAGT
AGGTCATCCAGTCCCAGTGTCAGAATGATTACTACCTCAGGACCAACCTCAGAAAAGCCAACTCGAAGTC
ATCCATGGACCCCTGATGATTCCACAGATACCAATGGATCAGATAACTCCATCCCAATGGCTTATCTTAC
ACTGGATCACCAACTACAGCCTCTAGCACCGTG
